>Addgene plasmid #154273 | pmDisplay-G-GESS | addgene full sequence | sequence record 306157 | Addgene NGS Result
CGCGCGTTGACATTGATTATTGACTAGTTATTAATAGTAATCAATTACGGGGTCATTAGTTCATAGCCCA
TATATGGAGTTCCGCGTTACATAACTTACGGTAAATGGCCCGCCTGGCTGACCGCCCAACGACCCCCGCC
CATTGACGTCAATAATGACGTATGTTCCCATAGTAACGCCAATAGGGACTTTCCATTGACGTCAATGGGT
GGAGTATTTACGGTAAACTGCCCACTTGGCAGTACATCAAGTGTATCATATGCCAAGTACGCCCCCTATT
GACGTCAATGACGGTAAATGGCCCGCCTGGCATTATGCCCAGTACATGACCTTATGGGACTTTCCTACTT
GGCAGTACATCTACGTATTAGTCATCGCTATTACCATGGTGATGCGGTTTTGGCAGTACATCAATGGGCG
TGGATAGCGGTTTGACTCACGGGGATTTCCAAGTCTCCACCCCATTGACGTCAATGGGAGTTTGTTTTGG
CACCAAAATCAACGGGACTTTCCAAAATGTCGTAACAACTCCGCCCCATTGACGCAAATGGGCGGTAGGC
GTGTACGGTGGGAGGTCTATATAAGCAGAACTCTCTGGCTAACTAGAGAACCCACTGCTTACTGGCTTAT
CGAAATTAATACGACTCACTATAGGGAGACCCAAGCTTGGTACCGAACTCGGATCCACTAGTAACGGCCG
CCAGTGTGCTGGAATTCGGCTTGGGGATATCCACCATGGAGACAGACACACTCCTGCTATGGGTACTGCT
GCTCTGGGTTCCAGGTTCCACTGGTGACAGATCTGCTGCCTCATCCGCTCAGTGTGATTTCGGCGGACCT
TTTCAGGCTTACAAGTCCGTGAACGGACCAGGAAATGGAGGTTATTACCTGCGCAAGACTACCAAGCCAG
GCACCCCAGAATGCGCATACGTTCTCGTACCACAGAACACCTTGAGCGAGGGGCAGAGTACATCCTTCAC
ATACGGCAAGTTGCAAAACGGTCAGATGATTCAACTTACCGCTACCGTCACCGTTAATGGGGATAAGATT
GAGGTTACAGGGGCCGGTCAGGACCTGAGCGGAACCACTACCGTGTTGTTTAGCGATTACCGCAGTTGTG
ACGTGATGCGGGGACCTGATGGCAATTATGAGCTGTGGGTGTATCCTGATCGTGTTTATATCAAGGCCGA
CAAGCAGAAGAACGGCATCAAGGCGAACTTCCAGATCCGCCACAACGTGGAGGACGGCAGCGTGCAGCTC
GCCGACCACTACCAGCAGAACACCCCCATCGGCGACGGCCCCGTGCTGCTGCCCGACAACCACTACCTGA
GCACCCAGTCCGTGCTGAGCAAAGACCCCAACGAGAAGCGCGATCACATGGTCCTGCTGGAGTTCGTGAC
CGCCGCCGGGATCACTCTCGGCATGGACGAGCTGTACAAGGTGGACGGCGGCACGGGTGGAAGCATGGTA
TCACGCGGCGAGGAGCTGTTCACCGGGGTGGTGCCCATCCTGGTCGAGCTGGACGGCGACGTAAACGGCC
ACAAGTTCCGCGTGAGGGGCGAAGGCGAGGGCGATGCCACCAACGGCAAGCTGACCCTGAAGTTCATCTG
CACCACCGGCAAGCTGCCCGTGCCCTGGCCCACCCTCGTGACCACCTTGACCTACGGCGTGCAGTGCTTC
TCCCGCTACCCCGACCACATGAAGCAGCACGACTTCTTCAAGTCCGCCATGCCCGAAGGCTACGTCCAGG
AGCGCACCATCTTCTTCAAGGACGACGGCACCTACAAGACCCGCGCCGAGGTGAAGTTCGAGGGCGACAC
CCTGGTGAACCGCATCGAGCTGAAGGGCATCGACTTCAAGGAGGACGGCAACATCCTGGGGCACAAGCTG
GAGTACGAGATGGCGGGTGCCATCAATCTCCAAAGTTACGGTTGTTGCGATACCAAGTTCGCCCAGGTGG
CCGGAGGACGCCCAATCCACCACACATGGCATACTTACTGTCCACCTTTGCCAGTCGACGCTGTGGGCCA
GGACACGCAGGAGGTCATCGTGGTGCCACACTCCTTGCCCTTTAAGGTGGTGGTGATCTCAGCCATCCTG
GCCCTGGTGGTGCTCACCATCATCTCCCTTATCATCCTCATCATGCTTTGGCAGAAGAAGCCACGTAAGA
GCAGGATCACCAGCGAGGGCGAGTACATCCCCCTGGACCAGATCGACATCAACGTGTTCTGCTACGAGAA
CGAGGTGTAAGCGGCCGCTCGAGATCAGCCTCGACTGTGCCTTCTAGTTGCCAGCCATCTGTTGTTTGCC
CCTCCCCCGTGCCTTCCTTGACCCTGGAAGGTGCCACTCCCACTGTCCTTTCCTAATAAAATGAGGAAAT
TGCATCGCATTGTCTGAGTAGGTGTCATTCTATTCTGGGGGGTGGGGTGGGGCAGGACAGCAAGGGGGAG
GATTGGGAAGACAATAGCAGGCGTGCTGGGGATGCGGTGGGCTCTATGGCTTCTGAGGCGGAAAGAACCA
GTGGCGGTAATACGGTTATCCACAGAATCAGGGGATAACGCAGGAAAGAACATGTGAGCAAAAGGCCAGC
AAAAGGCCAGGAACCGTAAAAAGGCCGCGTTGCTGGCGTTTTTCCATAGGCTCCGCCCCCCTGACGAGCA
TCACAAAAATCGACGCTCAAGTCAGAGGTGGCGAAACCCGACAGGACTATAAAGATACCAGGCGTTTCCC
CCTGGAAGCTCCCTCGTGCGCTCTCCTGTTCCGACCCTGCCGCTTACCGGATACCTGTCCGCCTTTCTCC
CTTCGGGAAGCGTGGCGCTTTCTCATAGCTCACGCTGTAGGTATCTCAGTTCGGTGTAGGTCGTTCGCTC
CAAGCTGGGCTGTGTGCACGAACCCCCCGTTCAGCCCGACCGCTGCGCCTTATCCGGTAACTATCGTCTT
GAGTCCAACCCGGTAAGACACGACTTATCGCCACTGGCAGCAGCCACTGGTAACAGGATTAGCAGAGCGA
GGTATGTAGGCGGTGCTACAGAGTTCTTGAAGTGGTGGCCTAACTACGGCTACACTAGAAGAACAGTATT
TGGTATCTGCGCTCTGCTGAAGCCAGTTACCTTCGGAAAAAGAGTTGGTAGCTCTTGATCCGGCAAACAA
ACCACCGCTGGTAGCGGTGGTTTTTTTGTTTGCAAGCAGCAGATTACGCGCAGAAAAAAAGGATCTCAAG
AAGATCCTTTGATCTTTTCTACGGGGTCTGACGCTCAGTGGAACGAAAACTCACGTTAAGGGATTTTGGT
CATGAGATTATCAAAAAGGATCTTCACCTAGATCCTTTTAAATTAAAAATGAAGTTTTAAATCAATCTAA
AGTATATATGAGTAACCTGAGGCTATGGCAGGGCCTGCCGCCCCGACGTTGGCTGCGAGCCCTGGGCCTT
CACCCGAACTTGGGGGGTGGGGTGGGGAAAAGGAAGAAACGCGGGCGTATTGGCCCCAATGGGGTCTCGG
TGGGGTATCGACAGAGTGCCAGCCCTGGGACCGAACCCCGCGTTTATGAACAAACGACCCAACACCGTGC
GTTTTATTCTGTCTTTTTATTGCCGTCATAGCGCGGGTTCCTTCCGGTATTGTCTCCTTCCGTGTTTCAG
TTAGCCTCCCCCTAGGGTGGGCGAAGAACTCCAGCATGAGATCCCCGCGCTGGAGGATCATCCAGCCGGC
GTCCCGGAAAACGATTCCGAAGCCCAACCTTTCATAGAAGGCGGCGGTGGAATCGAAATCTCGTGATGGC
AGGTTGGGCGTCGCTTGGTCGGTCATTTCGAACCCCAGAGTCCCGCTCAGAAGAACTCGTCAAGAAGGCG
ATAGAAGGCGATGCGCTGCGAATCGGGAGCGGCGATACCGTAAAGCACGAGGAAGCGGTCAGCCCATTCG
CCGCCAAGCTCTTCAGCAATATCACGGGTAGCCAACGCTATGTCCTGATAGCGGTCCGCCACACCCAGCC
GGCCACAGTCGATGAATCCAGAAAAGCGGCCATTTTCCACCATGATATTCGGCAAGCAGGCATCGCCATG
GGTCACGACGAGATCCTCGCCGTCGGGCTTGCTCGCCTTGAGCCTGGCGAACAGTTCGGCTGGCGCGAGC
CCCTGATGCTCTTCGTCCAGATCATCCTGATCGACAAGACCGGCTTCCATCCGAGTACGTGCTCGCTCGA
TGCGATGTTTCGCTTGGTGGTCGAATGGGCAGGTAGCCGGATCAAGCGTATGCAGCCGCCGCATTGCATC
AGCCATGATGGATACTTTCTCGGCAGGAGCAAGGTGAGATGACAGGAGATCCTGCCCCGGCACTTCGCCC
AATAGCAGCCAGTCCCTTCCCGCTTCAGTGACAACGTCGAGCACAGCTGCGCAAGGAACGCCCGTCGTGG
CCAGCCACGATAGCCGCGCTGCCTCGTCTTGCAGTTCATTCAGGGCACCGGACAGGTCGGTCTTGACAAA
AAGAACCGGGCGCCCCTGCGCTGACAGCCGGAACACGGCGGCATCAGAGCAGCCGATTGTCTGTTGTGCC
CAGTCATAGCCGAATAGCCTCTCCACCCAAGCGGCCGGAGAACCTGCGTGCAATCCATCTTGTTCAATCA
TGCGAAACGATCCTCATCCTGTCTCTTGATCGATCTTTGCAAAAGCCTAGGCCTCCAAAAAAGCCTCCTC
ACTACTTCTGGAATAGCTCAGAGGCCGGGCCTCGGCCTCTGCATAAATAAAAAAAATTAGTCAGCCATGG
GGCGGAGAATGGGCGGAACTGGGCGGAGTTAGGGGCGGGATGGGCGGAGTTAGGGGCGGGACTATGGTTG
CTGACTAATTGAGATGCTTGCTTTGCATACTTCTGCCTGCTGGGGAGCCTGGGGACTTTCCACACCTGGT
TGCTGACTAATTGAGATGCTTGCTTTGCATACTTCTGCCTGCTGGGGAGCCTGGGGACTTTCCACACCCT
AACTGACACACATTCCACAGCTGGTTCTTTCCGCCTCAGGACTCTTCCTTTTTCAATAAATCAATCTAAA
GTATATATGAGTAAACTTGGTCTGACAGTTACCAATGCTTAATCAGTGAGGCACCTATCTCAGCGATCTG
TCTATTTCGTTCATCCATAGTTGCCTGACTCCCCGTCGTGTAGATAACTACGATACGGGAGGGCTTACCA
TCTGGCCCCAGTGCTGCAATGATACCGCGAGACCCACGCTCACCGGCTCCAGATTTATCAGCAATAAACC
AGCCAGCCGGAAGGGCCGAGCGCAGAAGTGGTCCTGCAACTTTATCCGCCTCCATCCAGTCTATTAATTG
TTGCCGGGAAGCTAGAGTAAGTAGTTCGCCAGTTAATAGTTTGCGCAACGTTGTTGCCATTGCTACAGGC
ATCGTGGTGTCACGCTCGTCGTTTGGTATGGCTTCATTCAGCTCCGGTTCCCAACGATCAAGGCGAGTTA
CATGATCCCCCATGTTGTGCAAAAAAGCGGTTAGCTCCTTCGGTCCTCCGATCGTTGTCAGAAGTAAGTT
GGCCGCAGTGTTATCACTCATGGTTATGGCAGCACTGCATAATTCTCTTACTGTCATGCCATCCGTAAGA
TGCTTTTCTGTGACTGGTGAGTACTCAACCAAGTCATTCTGAGAATAGTGTATGCGGCGACCGAGTTGCT
CTTGCCCGGCGTCAATACGGGATAATACCGCGCCACATAGCAGAACTTTAAAAGTGCTCATCATTGGAAA
ACGTTCTTCGGGGCGAAAACTCTCAAGGATCTTACCGCTGTTGAGATCCAGTTCGATGTAACCCACTCGT
GCACCCAACTGATCTTCAGCATCTTTTACTTTCACCAGCGTTTCTGGGTGAGCAAAAACAGGAAGGCAAA
ATGCCGCAAAAAAGGGAATAAGGGCGACACGGAAATGTTGAATACTCATACTCTTCCTTTTTCAATATTA
TTGAAGCATTTATCAGGGTTATTGTCTCATGAGCGGATACATATTTGAATGTATTTAGAAAAATAAACAA
ATAGGGGTTCCGCGCACATTTCCCCGAAAAGTGCCACCTG
[124 nt withheld, positions 6061-6184]
C
[91 nt withheld, positions 6186-6276]
A
[49 nt withheld, positions 6278-6326]
CCTTTGACGTTGGAGTCCACGTTCTTT
[37 nt withheld, positions 6354-6390]
ACCCTATCTCGGTCTATTCTTTTGATTTATAAGGGATTTTGCCGATTTCGGCCTATTGGTTAAAAAATGA
GCTGATTTAACAAAAATTTAACGCGAATTTTAACAAAATATTAACGCTTACAATTTACG
Features (pLannotate 1.2.2; 20 found; start..end, strand, type, name):
      9..388     +  enhancer       CMV enhancer: human cytomegalovirus immediate early enhancer
    389..589     +  promoter       CMV promoter: human cytomegalovirus (CMV) immediate early promoter
    591..621     +  LTR            5' LTR (truncated) (fragment): truncated 5' long terminal repeat (LTR) from HIV-1
    637..655     +  promoter       T7 promoter: promoter for bacteriophage T7 RNA polymerase
    736..798     +  sig_peptide    Igκ leader: leader sequence from mouse immunoglobulin κ light chain
   1174..1896    +  CDS            cEGFP: cEGFP is a basic (constitutively fluorescent) green fluorescent protein published in 2008, derived from Aequorea victoria.
   2020..2166    +  CDS            PDGFRβ TM domain: transmembrane domain from platelet derived growth factor receptor beta
   2167..2226    +  CDS            KCNJ2 (fragment): KCNJ2_HUMAN - Also known as IRK1. Experimental evidence at protein level: Swiss-Prot protein existence level 1. Probably participates in establishing action potential waveform and excitability of neuronal and muscle tissues. Inward rectifier potassium channels are characterized by a greater tendency to allow potassium to flow into the cell rather than out of it. Their voltage dependence is regulated by the concentration of extracellular potassium; as external potassium is raised, the voltage range of the channel opening shifts to more positive voltages. The inward rectification is mainly due t
   2275..2386    +  polyA_signal   bGH poly(A) signal: bovine growth hormone polyadenylation signal
   2503..2521    +  promoter       SV40 promoter (fragment): SV40 enhancer and early promoter
   2631..3219    -  rep_origin     ori: high-copy-number ColE1/pMB1/pBR322/pUC origin of replication
   3441..3457    +  polyA_signal   bGH poly(A) signal (fragment): bovine growth hormone polyadenylation signal
   3548..3595    -  polyA_signal   HSV TK poly(A) signal: herpes simplex virus thymidine kinase polyadenylation signal (Cole and Stacy, 1985)
   3654..3806    -  CDS            ble (fragment): BLE_KLEPN - Experimental evidence at protein level: Swiss-Prot protein existence level 1. Binding protein with a strong affinity to the bleomycin family of antibiotics. Binds to CL990; an antimitotic-antibiotic compound. From Klebsiella pneumoniae.
   3827..4621    -  CDS            NeoR/KanR: aminoglycoside phosphotransferase from Tn5; aph(3')-II (or nptII); confers resistance to neomycin, kanamycin, and G418 (Geneticin®)
   4656..5009    -  promoter       SV40 promoter: SV40 enhancer and early promoter
   5011..5028    -  promoter       AmpR promoter (fragment): bla
   5069..5929    -  CDS            AmpR: β-lactamase; bla; confers resistance to ampicillin, carbenicillin, and related antibiotics
   5930..6034    -  promoter       AmpR promoter: bla
   6061..6489    +  rep_origin     f1 ori (sequence partly withheld): f1 bacteriophage origin of replication; arrow indicates direction of (+) strand synthesis
