[The description below was written by a language model from this plasmid's Addgene catalogue record and pLannotate feature annotations shown in this document.]
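Description:
pmDisplay-G-GESS is a mammalian expression plasmid of about 6.5 kb, built by Gibson assembly of a roughly 1.5 kb insert called G-GESS into the pmDisplay surface-display backbone. It is propagated in E. coli through a high-copy ColE1/pUC-type origin with ampicillin selection (β-lactamase under its own promoter), and an f1 origin is also present. A NeoR/KanR gene driven by the SV40 enhancer/early promoter and terminated by an HSV TK polyadenylation signal would allow G418 selection of transfected mammalian cells. A short fragment of a bleomycin-resistance gene lies next to it and appears to be a backbone remnant.

The expression cassette uses the CMV enhancer and immediate-early promoter, followed by a T7 promoter, and ends with a bGH polyadenylation signal. The open reading frame starts with the mouse Igκ leader, which routes the protein into the secretory pathway. It continues with unannotated sequence flanking a green fluorescent protein segment annotated as cEGFP, a designation that may indicate a circularly permuted form, and then the PDGFRβ transmembrane domain. A short fragment of the Kir2.1 (KCNJ2) potassium channel follows; such fragments are commonly added as membrane trafficking or export signals. This layout should anchor a GFP-based protein on the extracellular face of the plasma membrane, which fits a genetically encoded green fluorescent sensor. However, the record does not state what G-GESS detects or what the unannotated parts of the insert encode.

The deposit has been withdrawn at the corresponding author's request, because the originating lab could not reproduce some of the reported results under the original conditions. Any use of the construct should take that into account.
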