Addgene plasmid #154273: pmDisplay-G-GESS
Purpose: Withdrawn
Depositing lab: Huiwang Ai. Depositing organization: University of Virginia.
Backbone
  Vector backbone: pmDisplay
  Backbone size w/o insert (bp): 5005
  Total vector size (bp): 6520
  Vector type: Mammalian Expression
Growth in bacteria
  Bacterial resistance: Ampicillin, 100 μg/mL
  Growth temperature: 37°C
  Growth strain: DH5alpha
  Copy number: Unknown
Gene/Insert
  Gene/Insert name: G-GESS
  Insert size (bp): 1515
  Promoter: cmv
  Cloning method: Gibson Cloning
  Sequencing primers: 5′ CGCAAATGGGCGGTAGGCGTG; 3′ TAGAAGGCACAGTCGAGG
Terms and licenses: Academic/Nonprofit Terms; Industry Terms: Not Available to Industry
Depositor comments: The plasmid is withdrawn per the corresponding author’s request, because researchers in the corresponding author’s lab have been unable to reproduce some of the reported results under conditions originally described.
How to cite: pmDisplay-G-GESS was a gift from Huiwang Ai (Addgene plasmid # 154273)
